>Addgene plasmid #119748 | pAL950 | depositor full sequence | sequence record 226680 | pAL950 sequence 6708 bps
TAATACGACTCACTATAGGGGAATTGTGAGCGGATAACAATTCCCCTCTAGAAATAATTTTGTTTAACTT
TAAGAAGGAGATATACATATGAAAAAGAGCACTCTGGCATTAGTGGTGATGGGCATTGTGGCATCTGCAT
CTGTACAGGCTGCAGAAATATATAATAAAGACGGTAATAAACTGGATGTCTATGGCAAAGTTAAAGCCAT
GCATTATATGAGTGATAACGCCAGTAAAGATGGCGACCAGAGTTATATCCGTTTTGGTTTCAAAGGCGAA
ACACAAATTAACGATCAACTGACTGGTTATGGTCGTTGGGAAGCAGAGTTTGCCGGTAATAAAGCAGAGA
GTGATACTGCACAGCAAAAAACGCGTCTCGCTTTTGCCGGGTTGAAATATAAAGATTTGGGTTCTTTCGA
TTATGGTCGTAACCTGGGGGCGTTGTATGACGTGGAAGCCTGGACCGATATGTTCCCGGAATTTGGTGGC
GATTCCTCGGCGCAGACCGACAACTTTATGACCAAACGCGCCAGCGGTCTGGCGACGTATCGGAACACCG
ACTTCTTCGGCGTTATCGATGGCCTGAACTTAACCCTGCAATATCAAGGGAAAAACGAAAACCGCGACGT
TAAAAAGCAAAACGGCGATGGCTTCGGCACGTCATTGACGTACGACTTTGGCGGCAGCGATTTCGCCATT
AGTGGGGCCTATACCAACTCAGATCGCACCAACGAGCAGAACCTGCAAAGCCGTGGCACAGGCAAGCGTG
CAGAAGCATGGGCAACAGGTCTGAAATACGATGCCAATAATATTTATCTGGCAACTTTCTATTCTGAAAC
ACGCAAAATGACGCCAATAACTGGCGGCTTTGCCAATAAGACACAGAACTTTGAATGTGTCGCTCAATAC
CAGTTTGACTTTGGTCTGCGTCCATCGCTGGGTTATGTCTTATCGAAAGGGAAAGATATTGAAGGTATCG
GTGATGAAGATCTGGTCAATTATATCGACGTCGGTGCTACGTATTATTTCAACAAAAATATGTCAGCGTT
TGTTGATTATAAAATCAACTGTCTGGATAGCGATAACAAATTGAATATTAATAATGATGATATTGTCGCG
GTTGGCATGACGTATCAGTTTTAATGAATATTGCCGGATCCGGCTGCTAACAAAGCCCGAAAGGAAGCTG
AGTTGGCTGCTGCCACCGCTGAGCAATAACTAGCATAACCCCTTGGGGCCTCTAAACGGGTCTTGAGGGG
TTTTTTGCTGAAAGGAGGAACTATATCCGGATATCCCGCAAGAGGCCCGGCAGTACCGGCATAACCAAGC
CTATGCCTACAGCATCCAGGGTGACGGTGCCGAGGATGACGATGAGCGCATTGTTAGATTTCATACACGG
TGCCTGACTGCGTTAGCAATTTAACTGTGATAAACTACCGCATTAAAGCTTATCGATGATAAGCTGTCAA
ACATGAGAATTCTTGAAGACGAAAGGGCCTCGTGATACGCCTATTTTTATAGGTTAATGTCATGATAATA
ATGGTTTCTTAGACGTCAGGTGGCACTTTTCGGGGAAATGTGCGCGGAACCCCTATTTGTTTATTTTTCT
AAATACATTCAAATATGTATCCGCTCATGAGACAATAACCCTGATAAATGCTTCAATAATATTGAAAAAG
GAAGAGTATGAGTATTCAACATTTCCGTGTCGCCCTTATTCCCTTTTTTGCGGCATTTTGCCTTCCTGTT
TTTGCTCACCCAGAAACGCTGGTGAAAGTAAAAGATGCTGAAGATCAGTTGGGTGCACGAGTGGGTTACA
TCGAACTGGATCTCAACAGCGGTAAGATCCTTGAGAGTTTTCGCCCCGAAGAACGTTTTCCAATGATGAG
CACTTTTAAAGTTCTGCTATGTGGCGCGGTATTATCCCGTGTTGACGCCGGGCAAGAGCAACTCGGTCGC
CGCATACACTATTCTCAGAATGACTTGGTTGAGTACTCACCAGTCACAGAAAAGCATCTTACGGATGGCA
TGACAGTAAGAGAATTATGCAGTGCTGCCATAACCATGAGTGATAACACTGCGGCCAACTTACTTCTGAC
AACGATCGGAGGACCGAAGGAGCTAACCGCTTTTTTGCACAACATGGGGGATCATGTAACTCGCCTTGAT
CGTTGGGAACCGGAGCTGAATGAAGCCATACCAAACGACGAGCGTGACACCACGATGCCTGCAGCAATGG
CAACAACGTTGCGCAAACTATTAACTGGCGAACTACTTACTCTAGCTTCCCGGCAACAATTAATAGACTG
GATGGAGGCGGATAAAGTTGCAGGACCACTTCTGCGCTCGGCCCTTCCGGCTGGCTGGTTTATTGCTGAT
AAATCTGGAGCCGGTGAGCGTGGGTCTCGCGGTATCATTGCAGCACTGGGGCCAGATGGTAAGCCCTCCC
GTATCGTAGTTATCTACACGACGGGGAGTCAGGCAACTATGGATGAACGAAATAGACAGATCGCTGAGAT
AGGTGCCTCACTGATTAAGCATTGGTAACTGTCAGACCAAGTTTACTCATATATACTTTAGATTGATTTA
AAACTTCATTTTTAATTTAAAAGGATCTAGGTGAAGATCCTTTTTGATAATCTCATGACCAAAATCCCTT
AACGTGAGTTTTCGTTCCACTGAGCGTCAGACCCCGTAGAAAAGATCAAAGGATCTTCTTGAGATCCTTT
TTTTCTGCGCGTAATCTGCTGCTTGCAAACAAAAAAACCACCGCTACCAGCGGTGGTTTGTTTGCCGGAT
CAAGAGCTACCAACTCTTTTTCCGAAGGTAACTGGCTTCAGCAGAGCGCAGATACCAAATACTGTCCTTC
TAGTGTAGCCGTAGTTAGGCCACCACTTCAAGAACTCTGTAGCACCGCCTACATACCTCGCTCTGCTAAT
CCTGTTACCAGTGGCTGCTGCCAGTGGCGATAAGTCGTGTCTTACCGGGTTGGACTCAAGACGATAGTTA
CCGGATAAGGCGCAGCGGTCGGGCTGAACGGGGGGTTCGTGCACACAGCCCAGCTTGGAGCGAACGACCT
ACACCGAACTGAGATACCTACAGCGTGAGCTATGAGAAAGCGCCACGCTTCCCGAAGGGAGAAAGGCGGA
CAGGTATCCGGTAAGCGGCAGGGTCGGAACAGGAGAGCGCACGAGGGAGCTTCCAGGGGGAAACGCCTGG
TATCTTTATAGTCCTGTCGGGTTTCGCCACCTCTGACTTGAGCGTCGATTTTTGTGATGCTCGTCAGGGG
GGCGGAGCCTATGGAAAAACGCCAGCAACGCGGCCTTTTTACGGTTCCTGGCCTTTTGCTGGCCTTTTGC
TCACATGTTCTTTCCTGCGTTATCCCCTGATTCTGTGGATAACCGTATTACCGCCTTTGAGTGAGCTGAT
ACCGCTCGCCGCAGCCGAACGACCGAGCGCAGCGAGTCAGTGAGCGAGGAAGCGGAAGAGCGCCTGATGC
GGTATTTTCTCCTTACGCATCTGTGCGGTATTTCACACCGCATATATGGTGCACTCTCAGTACAATCTGC
TCTGATGCCGCATAGTTAAGCCAGTATACACTCCGCTATCGCTACGTGACTGGGTCATGGCTGCGCCCCG
ACACCCGCCAACACCCGCTGACGCGCCCTGACGGGCTTGTCTGCTCCCGGCATCCGCTTACAGACAAGCT
GTGACCGTCTCCGGGAGCTGCATGTGTCAGAGGTTTTCACCGTCATCACCGAAACGCGCGAGGCAGCTGC
GGTAAAGCTCATCAGCGTGGTCGTGAAGCGATTCACAGATGTCTGCCTGTTCATCCGCGTCCAGCTCGTT
GAGTTTCTCCAGAAGCGTTAATGTCTGGCTTCTGATAAAGCGGGCCATGTTAAGGGCGGTTTTTTCCTGT
TTGGTCACTGATGCCTCCGTGTAAGGGGGATTTCTGTTCATGGGGGTAATGATACCGATGAAACGAGAGA
GGATGCTCACGATACGGGTTACTGATGATGAACATGCCCGGTTACTGGAACGTTGTGAGGGTAAACAACT
GGCGGTATGGATGCGGCGGGACCAGAGAAAAATCACTCAGGGTCAATGCCAGCGCTTCGTTAATACAGAT
GTAGGTGTTCCACAGGGTAGCCAGCAGCATCCTGCGATGCAGATCCGGAACATAATGGTGCAGGGCGCTG
ACTTCCGCGTTTCCAGACTTTACGAAACACGGAAACCGAAGACCATTCATGTTGTTGCTCAGGTCGCAGA
CGTTTTGCAGCAGCAGTCGCTTCACGTTCGCTCGCGTATCGGTGATTCATTCTGCTAACCAGTAAGGCAA
CCCCGCCAGCCTAGCCGGGTCCTCAACGACAGGAGCACGATCATGCGCACCCGTGGCCAGGACCCAACGC
TGCCCGAGATGCGCCGCGTGCGGCTGCTGGAGATGGCGGACGCGATGGATATGTTCTGCCAAGGGTTGGT
TTGCGCATTCACAGTTCTCCGCAAGAATTGATTGGCTCCAATTCTTGGAGTGGTGAATCCGTTAGCGAGG
TGCCGCCGGCTTCCATTCAGGTCGAGGTGGCCCGGCTCCATGCACCGCGACGCAACGCGGGGAGGCAGAC
AAGGTATAGGGCGGCGCCTACAATCCATGCCAACCCGTTCCATGTGCTCGCCGAGGCGGCATAAATCGCC
GTGACGATCAGCGGTCCAGTGATCGAAGTTAGGCTGGTAAGAGCCGCGAGCGATCCTTGAAGCTGTCCCT
GATGGTCGTCATCTACCTGCCTGGACAGCATGGCCTGCAACGCGGGCATCCCGATGCCGCCGGAAGCGAG
AAGAATCATAATGGGGAAGGCCATCCAGCCTCGCGTCGCGAACGCCAGCAAGACGTAGCCCAGCGCGTCG
GCCGCCATGCCGGCGATAATGGCCTGCTTCTCGCCGAAACGTTTGGTGGCGGGACCAGTGACGAAGGCTT
GAGCGAGGGCGTGCAAGATTCCGAATACCGCAAGCGACAGGCCGATCATCGTCGCGCTCCAGCGAAAGCG
GTCCTCGCCGAAAATGACCCAGAGCGCTGCCGGCACCTGTCCTACGAGTTGCATGATAAAGAAGACAGTC
ATAAGTGCGGCGACGATAGTCATGCCCCGCGCCCACCGGAAGGAGCTGACTGGGTTGAAGGCTCTCAAGG
GCATCGGTCGAGATCCCGGTGCCTAATGAGTGAGCTAACTTACATTAATTGCGTTGCGCTCACTGCCCGC
TTTCCAGTCGGGAAACCTGTCGTGCCAGCTGCATTAATGAATCGGCCAACGCGCGGGGAGAGGCGGTTTG
CGTATTGGGCGCCAGGGTGGTTTTTCTTTTCACCAGTGAGACGGGCAACAGCTGATTGCCCTTCACCGCC
TGGCCCTGAGAGAGTTGCAGCAAGCGGTCCACGCTGGTTTGCCCCAGCAGGCGAAAATCCTGTTTGATGG
TGGTTAACGGCGGGATATAACATGAGCTGTCTTCGGTATCGTCGTATCCCACTACCGAGATATCCGCACC
AACGCGCAGCCCGGACTCGGTAATGGCGCGCATTGCGCCCAGCGCCATCTGATCGTTGGCAACCAGCATC
GCAGTGGGAACGATGCCCTCATTCAGCATTTGCATGGTTTGTTGAAAACCGGACATGGCACTCCAGTCGC
CTTCCCGTTCCGCTATCGGCTGAATTTGATTGCGAGTGAGATATTTATGCCAGCCAGCCAGACGCAGACG
CGCCGAGACAGAACTTAATGGGCCCGCTAACAGCGCGATTTGCTGGTGACCCAATGCGACCAGATGCTCC
ACGCCCAGTCGCGTACCGTCTTCATGGGAGAAAATAATACTGTTGATGGGTGTCTGGTCAGAGACATCAA
GAAATAACGCCGGAACATTAGTGCAGGCAGCTTCCACAGCAATGGCATCCTGGTCATCCAGCGGATAGTT
AATGATCAGCCCACTGACGCGTTGCGCGAGAAGATTGTGCACCGCCGCTTTACAGGCTTCGACGCCGCTT
CGTTCTACCATCGACACCACCACGCTGGCACCCAGTTGATCGGCGCGAGATTTAATCGCCGCGACAATTT
GCGACGGCGCGTGCAGGGCCAGACTGGAGGTGGCAACGCCAATCAGCAACGACTGTTTGCCCGCCAGTTG
TTGTGCCACGCGGTTGGGAATGTAATTCAGCTCCGCCATCGCCGCTTCCACTTTTTCCCGCGTTTTCGCA
GAAACGTGGCTGGCCTGGTTCACCACGCGGGAAACGGTCTGATAAGAGACACCGGCATACTCTGCGACAT
CGTATAACGTTACTGGTTTCACATTCACCACCCTGAATTGACTCTCTTCCGGGCGCTATCATGCCATACC
GCGAAAGGTTTTGCGCCATTCGATGGTGTCCGGGATCTCGACGCTCTCCCTTATGCGACTCCTGCATTAG
GAAGCAGCCCAGTAGTAGGTTGAGGCCGTTGAGCACCGCCGCCGCAAGGAATGGTGCATGCAAGGAGATG
GCGCCCAACAGTCCCCCGGCCACGGGGCCTGCCACCATACCCACGCCGAAACAAGCGCTCATGAGCCCGA
AGTGGCGAGCCCGATCTTCCCCATCGGTGATGTCGGCGATATAGGCGCCAGCAACCGCACCTGTGGCGCC
GGTGATGCCGGCCACGATGCGTCCGGCGTAGAGGATCGAGATCTCGATCCCGCGAAAT
Features (pLannotate 1.2.2; 19 found; start..end, strand, type, name):
      1..19      +  promoter       T7 promoter: promoter for bacteriophage T7 RNA polymerase
     20..44      +  protein_bind   lac operator: The lac repressor binds to the lac operator to inhibit transcription in E. coli. This inhibition can be relieved by adding lactose or isopropyl-β-D-thiogalactopyranoside (IPTG). lac repressor encoded by lacI
     59..81      +  RBS            RBS: efficient ribosome binding site from bacteriophage T7 gene 10 (Olins and Rangwala, 1989)
     89..1141    +  CDS            phoE: PHOE_ECOLI - Also known as ompE. Experimental evidence at protein level: Swiss-Prot protein existence level 1. Uptake of inorganic phosphate, phosphorylated compounds, and some other negatively charged solutes. From Escherichia coli (strain K12).
   1163..1212    +  CDS            SET1 (fragment): solubility-enhancement tag derived from T7 phage gene 10B
   1220..1267    +  terminator     T7 terminator: transcription terminator for bacteriophage T7 RNA polymerase
   1290..1394    -  CDS            TcR (fragment): tetracycline efflux protein; tet; confers resistance to tetracycline
   1442..1470    -  promoter       tet promoter: E. coli promoter for tetracycline efflux protein gene
   1583..1687    +  promoter       AmpR promoter: bla
   1688..2548    +  CDS            AmpR: β-lactamase; bla; confers resistance to ampicillin, carbenicillin, and related antibiotics
   2719..3307    +  rep_origin     ori: high-copy-number ColE1/pMB1/pBR322/pUC origin of replication
   3493..3635    -  misc_feature   bom: basis of mobility region from pBR322
   3737..3928    -  CDS            rop: Rop protein, which maintains plasmids at low copy number; rop
   3945..4325    +  CDS            YPB1_ECOLX: Protein predicted: Swiss-Prot protein existence level 4. From Escherichia coli.
   4567..5191    -  CDS            TcR (fragment): tetracycline efflux protein; tet; confers resistance to tetracycline
   5206..5227    -  protein_bind   CAP binding site: CAP binding activates transcription in the presence of cAMP. E. coli catabolite activator protein
   5240..6322    -  CDS            lacI: lac repressor; lacI; The lac repressor binds to the lac operator to inhibit transcription in E. coli. This inhibition can be relieved by adding lactose or isopropyl-β-D-thiogalactopyranoside (IPTG).
   6323..6400    -  promoter       lacI promoter: lacI
   6408..6687    -  CDS            TcR (fragment): tetracycline efflux protein; tet; confers resistance to tetracycline
