>Addgene plasmid #119748 | pAL950 | addgene full sequence | sequence record 232481 | Addgene NGS Result
CCCCATCGGTGATGTCGGCGATATAGGCGCCAGCAACCGCACCTGTGGCGCCGGTGATGCCGGCCACGAT
GCGTCCGGCGTAGAGGATCGAGATCTCGATCCCGCGAAATTAATACGACTCACTATAGGGGAATTGTGAG
CGGATAACAATTCCCCTCTAGAAATAATTTTGTTTAACTTTAAGAAGGAGATATACATATGAAAAAGAGC
ACTCTGGCATTAGTGGTGATGGGCATTGTGGCATCTGCATCTGTACAGGCTGCAGAAATATATAATAAAG
ACGGTAATAAACTGGATGTCTATGGCAAAGTTAAAGCCATGCATTATATGAGTGATAACGCCAGTAAAGA
TGGCGACCAGAGTTATATCCGTTTTGGTTTCAAAGGCGAAACACAAATTAACGATCAACTGACTGGTTAT
GGTCGTTGGGAAGCAGAGTTTGCCGGTAATAAAGCAGAGAGTGATACTGCACAGCAAAAAACGCGTCTCG
CTTTTGCCGGGTTGAAATATAAAGATTTGGGTTCTTTCGATTATGGTCGTAACCTGGGGGCGTTGTATGA
CGTGGAAGCCTGGACCGATATGTTCCCGGAATTTGGTGGCGATTCCTCGGCGCAGACCGACAACTTTATG
ACCAAACGCGCCAGCGGTCTGGCGACGTATCGGAACACCGACTTCTTCGGCGTTATCGATGGCCTGAACT
TAACCCTGCAATATCAAGGGAAAAACGAAAACCGCGACGTTAAAAAGCAAAACGGCGATGGCTTCGGCAC
GTCATTGACGTACGACTTTGGCGGCAGCGATTTCGCCATTAGTGGGGCCTATACCAACTCAGATCGCACC
AACGAGCAGAACCTGCAAAGCCGTGGCACAGGCAAGCGTGCAGAAGCATGGGCAACAGGTCTGAAATACG
ATGCCAATAATATTTATCTGGCAACTTTCTATTCTGAAACACGCAAAATGACGCCAATAACTGGCGGCTT
TGCCAATAAGACACAGAACTTTGAATGTGTCGCTCAATACCAGTTTGACTTTGGTCTGCGTCCATCGCTG
GGTTATGTCTTATCGAAAGGGAAAGATATTGAAGGTATCGGTGATGAAGATCTGGTCAATTATATCGACG
TCGGTGCTACGTATTATTTCAACAAAAATATGTCAGCGTTTGTTGATTATAAAATCAACTGTCTGGATAG
CGATAACAAATTGAATATTAATAATGATGATATTGTCGCGGTTGGCATGACGTATCAGTTTTAATGAATA
TTGCCGGATCCGGCTGCTAACAAAGCCCGAAAGGAAGCTGAGTTGGCTGCTGCCACCGCTGAGCAATAAC
TAGCATAACCCCTTGGGGCCTCTAAACGGGTCTTTAGGGGTTTTTTGCTGAAAGGAGGAACTATATCCGG
ATATCCCGCAAGAGGCCCGGCAGTACCGGCATAACCAAGCCTATGCCTACAGCATCCAGGGTGACGGTGC
CGAGGATGACGATGAGCGCATTGTTAGATTTCATACACGGTGCCTGACTGCGTTAGCAATTTAACTGTGA
TAAACTACCGCATTAAAGCTAGCTTATCGATGATAAGCTGTCAAACATGAGAATTCTTGAAGACGAAAGG
GCCTCGTGATACGCCTATTTTTATAGGTTAATGTCATGATAATAATGGTTTCTTAGACGTCAGGTGGCAC
TTTTCGGGGAAATGTGCGCGGAACCCCTATTTGTTTATTTTTCTAAATACATTCAAATATGTATCCGCTC
ATGAGACAATAACCCTGATAAATGCTTCAATAATATTGAAAAAGGAAGAGTATGAGTATTCAACATTTCC
GTGTCGCCCTTATTCCCTTTTTTGCGGCATTTTGCCTTCCTGTTTTTGCTCACCCAGAAACGCTGGTGAA
AGTAAAAGATGCTGAAGATCAGTTGGGTGCACGAGTGGGTTACATCGAACTGGATCTCAACAGCGGTAAG
ATCCTTGAGAGTTTTCGCCCCGAAGAACGTTTTCCAATGATGAGCACTTTTAAAGTTCTGCTATGTGGCG
CGGTATTATCCCGTGTTGACGCCGGGCAAGAGCAACTCGGTCGCCGCATGCACTATTCTCAGAATGACTT
GGTTGAGTACTCACCAGTCACAGAAAAGCATCTTACGGATGGCATGACAGTAAGAGAATTATGCAGTGCT
GCCATAACCATGAGTGATAACACTGCGGCCAACTTACTTCTGACAACGATCGGAGGACCGAAGGAGCTAA
CCGCTTTTTTGCACAACATGGGGGATCATGTAACTCGCCTTGATCGTTGGGAACCGGAGCTGAATGAAGC
CATACCAAACGACGAGCGTGACACCACGATGCCTGCAGCAATGGCAACAACGTTGCGCAAACTATTAACT
GGCGAACTACTTACTCTAGCTTCCCGACAACAATTAATAGACTGGATGGAGGCGGATAAAGTTGCAGGAC
CACTTCTGCGCTCGGCCCTTCCGGCTGGCTGGTTTATTGCTGATAAATCTGGAGCCGGTGAGCGTGGGTC
TCGCGGTATCATTGCAGCACTGGGGCCAGATGGTAAGCCCTCCCGTATCGTAGTTATCTACACGACGGGG
AGTCAGGCAACTATGGATGAACGAAATAGACAGATCGCTGAGATAGGTGCCTCACTGATTAAGCATTGGT
AACTGTCAGACCAAGTTTACTCATATATACTTTAGATTGATTTAAAACTTCATTTTTAATTTAAAAGGAT
CTAGGTGAAGATCCTTTTTGATAATCTCATGACCAAAATCCCTTAACGTGAGTTTTCGTTCCACTGAGCG
TCAGACCCCGTAGAAAAGATCAAAGGATCTTCTTGAGATCCTTTTTTTCTGCGCGTAATCTGCTGCTTGC
AAACAAAAAAACCACCGCTACCAGCGGTGGTTTGTTTGCCGGATCAAGAGCTACCAACTCTTTTTCCGAA
GGTAACTGGCTTCAGCAGAGCGCAGATACCAAATACTGTCCTTCTAGTGTAGCCGTAGTTAGGCCACCAC
TTCAAGAACTCTGTAGCACCGCCTACATACCTCGCTCTGCTAATCCTGTTACCAGTGGCTGCTGCCAGTG
GCGATAAGTCGTGTCTTACCGGGTTGGACTCAAGACGATAGTTACCGGATAAGGCGCAGCGGTCGGGCTG
AACGGGGGGTTCGTGCACACAGCCCAGCTTGGAGCGAACGACCTACACCGAACTGAGATACCTACAGCGT
GAGCTATGAGAAAGCGCCACGCTTCCCGAAGGGAGAAAGGCGGACAGGTATCCGGTAAGCGGCAGGGTCG
GAACAGGAGAGCGCACGAGGGAGCTTCCAGGGGGAAACGCCTGGTATCTTTATAGTCCTGTCGGGTTTCG
CCACCTCTGACTTGAGCGTCGATTTTTGTGATGCTCGTCAGGGGGGCGGAGCCTATGGAAAAACGCCAGC
AACGCGGCCTTTTTACGGTTCCTGGCCTTTTGCTGGCCTTTTGCTCACATGTTCTTTCCTGCGTTATCCC
CTGATTCTGTGGATAACCGTATTACCGCCTTTGAGTGAGCTGATACCGCTCGCCGCAGCCGAACGACCGA
GCGCAGCGAGTCAGTGAGCGAGGAAGCGGAAGAGCGCCTGATGCGGTATTTTCTCCTTACGCATCTGTGC
GGTATTTCACACCGCAATGGTGCACTCTCAGTACAATCTGCTCTGATGCCGCATAGTTAAGCCAGTATAC
ACTCCGCTATCGCTACGTGACTGGGTCATGGCTGCGCCCCGACACCCGCCAACACCCGCTGACGCGCCCT
GACGGGCTTGTCTGCTCCCGGCATCCGCTTACAGACAAGCTGTGACCGTCTCCGGGAGCTGCATGTGTCA
GAGGTTTTCACCGTCATCACCGAAACGCGCGAGGCAGCTGCGGTAAAGCTCATCAGCGTGGTCGTGAAGC
GATTCACAGATGTCTGCCTGTTCATCCGCGTCCAGCTCGTTGAGTTTCTCCAGAAGCGTTAATGTCTGGC
TTCTGATAAAGCGGGCCATGTTAAGGGCGGTTTTTTCCTGTTTGGTCACTGATGCCTCCGTGTAAGGGGG
ATTTCTGTTCATGGGGGTAATGATACCGATGAAACGAGAGAGGATGCTCACGATACGGGTTACTGATGAT
GAACATGCCCGGTTACTGGAACGTTGTGAGGGTAAACAACTGGCGGTATGGATGCGGCGGGACCAGAGAA
AAATCACTCAGGGTCAATGCCAGCGCTTCGTTAATACAGATGTAGGTGTTCCACAGGGTAGCCAGCAGCA
TCCTGCGATGCAGATCCGGAACATAATGGTGCAGGGCGCTGACTTCCGCGTTTCCAGACTTTACGAAACA
CGGAAACCGAAGACCATTCATGTTGTTGCTCAGGTCGCAGACGTTTTGCAGCAGCAGTCGCTTCACGTTC
GCTCGCGTATCGGTGATTCATTCTGCTAACCAGTAAGGCAACCCCGCCAGCCTAGCCGGGTCCTCAACGA
CAGGAGCACGATCATGCGCACCCGTGGCCAGGACCCAACGCTGCCCGAGATGCGCCGCGTGCGGCTGCTG
GAGATGGCGGACGCGATGGATATGTTCTGCCAAGGGTTGGTTTGCGCATTCACAGTTCTCCGCAAGAATT
GATTGGCTCCAATTCTTGGAGTGGTGAATCCGTTAGCGAGGTGCCGCCGGCTTCCATTCAGGTCGAGGTG
GCCCGGCTCCATGCACCGCGACGCAACGCGGGGAGGCAGACAAGGTATAGGGCGGCGCCTACAATCCATG
CCAACCCGTTCCATGTGCTCGCCGAGGCGGCATAAATCGCCGTGACGATCAGCGGTCCAATGATCGAAGT
TAGGCTGGTAAGAGCCGCGAGCGATCCTTGAAGCTGTCCCTGATGGTCGTCATCTACCTGCCTGGACAGC
ATGGCCTGCAACGCGGGCATCCCGATGCCGCCGGAAGCGAGAAGAATCATAATGGGGAAGGCCATCCAGC
CTCGCGTCGCGAACGCCAGCAAGACGTAGCCCAGCGCGTCGGCCGCCATGCCGGCGATAATGGCCTGCTT
CTCGCCGAAACGTTTGGTGGCGGGACCAGTGACGAAGGCTTGAGCGAGGGCGTGCAAGATTCCGAATACC
GCAAGCGACAGGCCGATCATCGTCGCGCTCCAGCGAAAGCGGTCCTCGCCGAAAATGACCCAGAGCGCTG
CCGGCACCTGTCCTACGAGTTGCATGATAAAGAAGACAGTCATAAGTGCGGCGACGATAGTCATGCCCCG
CGCCCACCGGAAGGAGCTGACTGGGTTGAAGGCTCTCAAGGGCATCGGTCGAGATCCCGGTGCCTAATGA
GTGAGCTAACTTACATTAATTGCGTTGCGCTCACTGCCCGCTTTCCAGTCGGGAAACCTGTCGTGCCAGC
TGCATTAATGAATCGGCCAACGCGCGGGGAGAGGCGGTTTGCGTATTGGGCGCCAGGGTGGTTTTTCTTT
TCACCAGTGAGACGGGCAACAGCTGATTGCCCTTCACCGCCTGGCCCTGAGAGAGTTGCAGCAAGCGGTC
CACGCTGGTTTGCCCCAGCAGGCGAAAATCCTGTTTGATGGTGGTTAACGGCGGGATATAACATGAGCTG
TCTTCGGTATCGTCGTATCCCACTACCGAGATATCCGCACCAACGCGCAGCCCGGACTCGGTAATGGCGC
GCATTGCGCCCAGCGCCATCTGATCGTTGGCAACCAGCATCGCAGTGGGAACGATGCCCTCATTCAGCAT
TTGCATGGTTTGTTGAAAACCGGACATGGCACTCCAGTCGCCTTCCCGTTCCGCTATCGGCTGAATTTGA
TTGCGAGTGAGATATTTATGCCAGCCAGCCAGACGCAGACGCACCGAGACAGAACTTAATGGGCCCGCTA
ACAGCGCGATTTGCTGGTGACCCAATGCGACCAGATGCTCCACGCCCAGTCGCGTACCGTCTTCATGGGA
GAAAATAATACTGTTGATGGGTGTCTGGTCAGAGACATCAAGAAATAACGCCGGAACATTAGTGCAGGCA
GCTTCCACAGCAATGGCATCCTGGTCATCCAGCGGATAGTTAATGATCAGCCCACTGACGCGTTGCGCGA
GAAGATTGTGCACCGCCGCTTTACAGGCTTCGACGCCGCTTCGTTCTACCATCGACACCACCACGCTGGC
ACCCAGTTGATCGGCGCGAGATTTAATCGCCGCGACAATTTGCGACGGCGCGTGCAGGGCCAGACTGGAG
GTGGCAACGCCAATCAGCAACGACTGTTTGCCCGCCAGTTGTTGTGCCACGCGGTTGGGAATGTAATTCA
GCTCCGCCATCGCCGCTTCCACTTTTTCCCGCGTTTTCGCAGAAACGTGGCTGGCCTGGTTCACCACGCG
GGAAACGGTCTGATAAGAGACACCGGCATACTCTGCGACATCGTATAACGTTACTGGTTTCACATTCACC
ACCCTGAATTGACTCTCTTCCGGGCGCTATCATGCCATACCGCGAAAGGTTTTGCGCCATTCGATGGTGT
CCGGGATCTCGACGCTCTCCCTTATGCGACTCCTGCATTAGGAAGCAGCCCAGTAGTAGGTTGAGGCCGT
TGAGCACCGCCGCCGCAAGGAATGGTGCATGCAAGGAGATGGCGCCCAACAGTCCCCCGGCCACGGGGCC
TGCCACCATACCCACGCCGAAACAAGCGCTCATGAGCCCGAAGTGGCGAGCCCGATCTT
Features (pLannotate 1.2.2; 19 found; start..end, strand, type, name):
    111..129     +  promoter       T7 promoter: promoter for bacteriophage T7 RNA polymerase
    130..154     +  protein_bind   lac operator: The lac repressor binds to the lac operator to inhibit transcription in E. coli. This inhibition can be relieved by adding lactose or isopropyl-β-D-thiogalactopyranoside (IPTG). lac repressor encoded by lacI
    169..191     +  RBS            RBS: efficient ribosome binding site from bacteriophage T7 gene 10 (Olins and Rangwala, 1989)
    199..1251    +  CDS            phoE: PHOE_ECOLI - Also known as ompE. Experimental evidence at protein level: Swiss-Prot protein existence level 1. Uptake of inorganic phosphate, phosphorylated compounds, and some other negatively charged solutes. From Escherichia coli (strain K12).
   1273..1322    +  CDS            SET1 (fragment): solubility-enhancement tag derived from T7 phage gene 10B
   1330..1377    +  terminator     T7 terminator: transcription terminator for bacteriophage T7 RNA polymerase
   1400..1504    -  CDS            TcR (fragment): tetracycline efflux protein; tet; confers resistance to tetracycline
   1561..1584    -  promoter       tet promoter (fragment): E. coli promoter for tetracycline efflux protein gene
   1697..1801    +  promoter       AmpR promoter: bla
   1802..2662    +  CDS            AmpR: β-lactamase; bla; confers resistance to ampicillin, carbenicillin, and related antibiotics
   2833..3421    +  rep_origin     ori: high-copy-number ColE1/pMB1/pBR322/pUC origin of replication
   3607..3746    -  misc_feature   bom: basis of mobility region from pBR322
   3848..4039    -  CDS            rop: Rop protein, which maintains plasmids at low copy number; rop
   4056..4436    +  CDS            YPB1_ECOLX: Protein predicted: Swiss-Prot protein existence level 4. From Escherichia coli.
   4678..5302    -  CDS            TcR (fragment): tetracycline efflux protein; tet; confers resistance to tetracycline
   5317..5338    -  protein_bind   CAP binding site: CAP binding activates transcription in the presence of cAMP. E. coli catabolite activator protein
   5351..6433    -  CDS            lacI: lac repressor; lacI; The lac repressor binds to the lac operator to inhibit transcription in E. coli. This inhibition can be relieved by adding lactose or isopropyl-β-D-thiogalactopyranoside (IPTG).
   6434..6511    -  promoter       lacI promoter: lacI
   6519..89      -  CDS            TcR (fragment) (across the origin): tetracycline efflux protein; tet; confers resistance to tetracycline
