[The description below was written by a language model from this plasmid's Addgene catalogue record and pLannotate feature annotations shown in this document.]
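Description:
pAL950 is a bacterial expression plasmid built on the Novagen pET11a backbone (about 6.7 kb in total) for producing a cysteine-substituted form of the Escherichia coli K12 outer membrane pore protein E precursor (PhoE, also called OmpE). It replicates from the pBR322-type origin, with the neighbouring bom and rop elements retained, so it behaves as a pBR322-style replicon rather than a high-copy pUC derivative; the catalogue lists copy number as unknown. Selection is by ampicillin through the bla gene. Several tetracycline-resistance fragments appear in the annotation, but these are non-functional remnants of the pBR322 ancestry of pET vectors.

The phoE open reading frame, roughly 1.05 kb, encodes the precursor form of the protein. It sits downstream of a T7 promoter fused to a lac operator and the phage T7 gene 10 ribosome binding site, and is followed by a T7 terminator. A plasmid-borne lacI gene with its own promoter supplies repressor, so transcription depends on a host providing T7 RNA polymerase and is induced with IPTG. The insert carries the Ala249Cys and Gln307Cys substitutions, and an internal NdeI site has been removed. No tag is fused; the short "SET1" fragment annotated after the coding sequence most likely reflects residual T7 gene 10-derived vector sequence rather than a tag.

The depositor and sequencing-derived records give the same feature set, differing only in start coordinate and by one nucleotide in length. The record notes that a particular host strain may be required to produce the precursor. The associated publication concerns the SecYEG–SecA translocon, suggesting use as a translocation substrate, though the purpose of the introduced cysteines is not stated.
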