Addgene plasmid #119748: pAL950
Purpose: precursor outer membrane pore protein E, phoE with mutations Alanine 249 to Cysteine and Glutamine 307 to Cysteine
Depositing lab: Linda Randall. Depositing organization: University of Missouri at Columbia. Publication: Co-assembly of SecYEG and SecA fully restores the properties of the native translocon. Bariya P, Randall LL. J Bacteriol. 2018 Oct 1. pii: JB.00493-18. doi: 10.1128/JB.00493-18. PubMed 30275279.
Backbone
  Vector backbone: pET11a
  Backbone manufacturer: Novagen
  Backbone size w/o insert (bp): 5677
  Total vector size (bp): 6708
  Vector type: Bacterial Expression
Growth in bacteria
  Bacterial resistance: Ampicillin, 100 μg/mL
  Growth temperature: 30°C
  Growth strain: BL21.19
  Growth instructions: Change media and shift temperature to 39 degrees with IPTG added to produce the precursor proteins
  Copy number: Unknown
Gene/Insert
  Gene/Insert name: precusor Outer membrane pore protein E, phoE, with mutations Alanine 249 to Cysteine and Glutamine 307 to Cysteine (alt name: ECK0242, JW0231, ompE)
  Species: Escherichia coli (strain K12)
  Insert size (bp): 1072
  Mutation: Internal NdeI site removed and mutations Alanine 249 to Cysteine and Glutamine 307 to Cysteine
  GenBank ID: V00316.1
  Promoter: T7
  Tag / fusion protein: none
  Cloning method: Ligation Independent Cloning
  Sequencing primers: 5′ 5' - ACTTTGGCGGCAGCGATTTC - 3'; 3′ 5' - CCTTTCGGGCTTTGTTAG - 3'
Resource information
  A portion of this plasmid was derived from a plasmid made by: Hans de Cock at University of Utrecht, The NETHERLANDS
Terms and licenses: Academic/Nonprofit Terms; Industry Terms: Not Available to Industry
Depositor comments: Vector contains T7 promoter, lacI coding sequence, pBR322 origin Please note that this plasmid may require a unique bacterial strain, so make sure to confirm that you can also obtain the appropriate growth strain. Please contact us or contact our distributors if you have any questions.
How to cite: pAL950 was a gift from Linda Randall (Addgene plasmid # 119748 ; http://n2t.net/addgene:119748 ; RRID:Addgene_119748)
